>Addgene plasmid #142667 | TFORF0629 | addgene full sequence | sequence record 391456 | Addgene NGS Result
TTAATGTAGTCTTATGCAATACTCTTGTAGTCTTGCAACATGGTAACGATGAGTTAGCAACATGCCTTAC
AAGGAGAGAAAAAGCACCGTGCATGCCGATTGGTGGAAGTAAGGTGGTACGATCGTGCCTTATTAGGAAG
GCAACAGACGGGTCTGACATGGATTGGACGAACCACTGAATTGCCGCATTGCAGAGATATTGTATTTAAG
TGCCTAGCTCGATACATAAACGGGTCTCTCTGGTTAGACCAGATCTGAGCCTGGGAGCTCTCTGGCTAAC
TAGGGAACCCACTGCTTAAGCCTCAATAAAGCTTGCCTTGAGTGCTTCAAGTAGTGTGTGCCCGTCTGTT
GTGTGACTCTGGTAACTAGAGATCCCTCAGACCCTTTTAGTCAGTGTGGAAAATCTCTAGCAGTGGCGCC
CGAACAGGGACTTGAAAGCGAAAGGGAAACCAGAGGAGCTCTCTCGACGCAGGACTCGGCTTGCTGAAGC
GCGCACGGCAAGAGGCGAGGGGCGGCGACTGGTGAGTACGCCAAAAATTTTGACTAGCGGAGGCTAGAAG
GAGAGAGATGGGTGCGAGAGCGTCAGTATTAAGCGGGGGAGAATTAGATCGCGATGGGAAAAAATTCGGT
TAAGGCCAGGGGGAAAGAAAAAATATAAATTAAAACATATAGTATGGGCAAGCAGGGAGCTAGAACGATT
CGCAGTTAATCCTGGCCTGTTAGAAACATCAGAAGGCTGTAGACAAATACTGGGACAGCTACAACCATCC
CTTCAGACAGGATCAGAAGAACTTAGATCATTATATAATACAGTAGCAACCCTCTATTGTGTGCATCAAA
GGATAGAGATAAAAGACACCAAGGAAGCTTTAGACAAGATAGAGGAAGAGCAAAACAAAAGTAAGACCAC
CGCACAGCAAGCGGCCGCTGATCTTCAGACCTGGAGGAGGAGATATGAGGGACAATTGGAGAAGTGAATT
ATATAAATATAAAGTAGTAAAAATTGAACCATTAGGAGTAGCACCCACCAAGGCAAAGAGAAGAGTGGTG
CAGAGAGAAAAAAGAGCAGTGGGAATAGGAGCTTTGTTCCTTGGGTTCTTGGGAGCAGCAGGAAGCACTA
TGGGCGCAGCGTCAATGACGCTGACGGTACAGGCCAGACAATTATTGTCTGGTATAGTGCAGCAGCAGAA
CAATTTGCTGAGGGCTATTGAGGCGCAACAGCATCTGTTGCAACTCACAGTCTGGGGCATCAAGCAGCTC
CAGGCAAGAATCCTGGCTGTGGAAAGATACCTAAAGGATCAACAGCTCCTGGGGATTTGGGGTTGCTCTG
GAAAACTCATTTGCACCACTGCTGTGCCTTGGAATGCTAGTTGGAGTAATAAATCTCTGGAACAGATTTG
GAATCACACGACCTGGATGGAGTGGGACAGAGAAATTAACAATTACACAAGCTTAATACACTCCTTAATT
GAAGAATCGCAAAACCAGCAAGAAAAGAATGAACAAGAATTATTGGAATTAGATAAATGGGCAAGTTTGT
GGAATTGGTTTAACATAACAAATTGGCTGTGGTATATAAAATTATTCATAATGATAGTAGGAGGCTTGGT
AGGTTTAAGAATAGTTTTTGCTGTACTTTCTATAGTGAATAGAGTTAGGCAGGGATATTCACCATTATCG
TTTCAGACCCACCTCCCAACCCCGAGGGGACCCATGCATTGCATCTCAATTAGTCAGCAACCAGGTGTGG
AAAGTCCCCAGGCTCCCCAGCAGGCAGAAGTATGCAAAGCATGCGTCTCAATTAGTCAGCAACCATAGTC
CCGCCCCTAACTCCGCCCATCCCGCCCCTAACTCCGCCCAGTTCCGCCCATTCTCCGCCCCATGGCTGAC
TAATTTTTTTTATTTATGCAGAGGCCGAGGCCGCCTCGGCCTCTGAGCTATTCCAGAAGTAGTGAGGAGG
CTTTTTTGGAGGCCTAGGCTTTTGCAAAAAGCTTTCTAGAGGTACCACCGGAGCTTACCATGACCGAGTA
CAAGCCCACGGTGCGCCTCGCCACCCGCGACGACGTCCCCAGGGCCGTACGCACCCTCGCCGCCGCGTTC
GCCGACTACCCCGCCACGCGCCACACCGTCGATCCGGACCGCCACATCGAGCGGGTCACCGAGCTGCAAG
AACTCTTCCTCACGCGCGTCGGGCTCGACATCGGCAAGGTGTGGGTCGCGGACGACGGCGCCGCCGTGGC
GGTCTGGACCACGCCGGAGAGCGTCGAAGCGGGGGCGGTGTTCGCCGAGATCGGCCCGCGCATGGCCGAG
TTGAGCGGTTCCCGGCTGGCCGCGCAGCAACAGATGGAAGGCCTCCTGGCGCCGCACCGGCCCAAGGAGC
CCGCGTGGTTCCTGGCCACCGTCGGCGTCTCGCCCGACCACCAGGGCAAGGGTCTGGGCAGCGCCGTCGT
GCTCCCCGGAGTGGAGGCGGCCGAGCGCGCCGGGGTGCCCGCCTTCCTGGAGACCTCCGCGCCCCGCAAC
CTCCCCTTCTACGAGCGGCTCGGCTTCACCGTCACCGCCGACGTCGAGGTGCCCGAAGGACCGCGCACCT
GGTGCATGACCCGCAAGCCCGGTGCCAGTTAACGAATTCTAGATCTTGAGACAAATGGCAGTATTCATCC
ACAATTTTAAAAGAAAAGGGGGGATTGGGGGGTACAGTGCAGGGGAAAGAATAGTAGACATAATAGCAAC
AGACATACAAACTAAAGAATTACAAAAACAAATTACAAAAATTCAAAATTTTCGGGTTTATTACAGGGAC
AGCAGAGATCCACTTTGGCGCCGGCTCGAGGCCTGCAGGTGCAAAGATGGATAAAGTTTTAAACAGAGAG
GAATCTTTGCAGCTAATGGACCTTCTAGGTCTTGAAAGGAGTGGGAATTGGCTCCGGTGCCCGTCAGTGG
GCAGAGCGCACATCGCCCACAGTCCCCGAGAAGTTGGGGGGAGGGGTCGGCAATTGAACCGGTGCCTAGA
GAAGGTGGCGCGGGGTAAACTGGGAAAGTGATGTCGTGTACTGGCTCCGCCTTTTTCCCGAGGGTGGGGG
AGAACCGTATATAAGTGCAGTAGTCGCCGTGAACGTTCTTTTTCGCAACGGGTTTGCCGCCAGAACACAG
GTAAGTGCCGTGTGTGGTTCCCGCGGGCCTGGCCTCTTTACGGGTTATGGCCCTTGCGTGCCTTGAATTA
CTTCCACCTGGCTGCAGTACGTGATTCTTGATCCCGAGCTTCGGGTTGGAAGTGGGTGGGAGAGTTCGAG
GCCTTGCGCTTAAGGAGCCCCTTCGCCTCGTGCTTGAGTTGAGGCCTGGCCTGGGCGCTGGGGCCGCCGC
GTGCGAATCTGGTGGCACCTTCGCGCCTGTCTCGCTGCTTTCGATAAGTCTCTAGCCATTTAAAATTTTT
GATGACCTGCTGCGACGCTTTTTTTCTGGCAAGATAGTCTTGTAAATGCGGGCCAAGATCTGCACACTGG
TATTTCGGTTTTTGGGGCCGCGGGCGGCGACGGGGCCCGTGCGTCCCAGCGCACATGTTCGGCGAGGCGG
GGCCTGCGAGCGCGGCCACCGAGAATCGGACGGGGGTAGTCTCAAGCTGGCCGGCCTGCTCTGGTGCCTG
GCCTCGCGCCGCCGTGTATCGCCCCGCCCTGGGCGGCAAGGCTGGCCCGGTCGGCACCAGTTGCGTGAGC
GGAAAGATGGCCGCTTCCCGGCCCTGCTGCAGGGAGCTCAAAATGGAGGACGCGGCGCTCGGGAGAGCGG
GCGGGTGAGTCACCCACACAAAGGAAAAGGGCCTTTCCGTCCTCAGCCGTCGCTTCATGTGACTCCACGG
AGTACCGGGCGCCGTCCAGGCACCTCGATTAGTTCTCGAGCTTTTGGAGTACGTCGTCTTTAGGTTGGGG
GGAGGGGTTTTATGCGATGGAGTTTCCCCACACTGAGTGGGTGGAGACTGAAGTTAGGCCAGCTTGGCAC
TTGATGTAATTCTCCTTGGAATTTGCCCTTTTTGAGTTTGGATCTTGGTTCATTCTCAAGCCTCAGACAG
TGGTTCAAAGTTTTTTTCTTCCATTTCAGGTGTCGTGAGGCTAGCACCGCCACCATGACAGTCACCAGGA
CTCACCACTTCAAGGAGGGGTCCCTCAGAGCACCTGCCATACCCCTGCACAGTGCTGCGGCTGAGTTGGC
TTCAAACCATCCAAGAGGCCCAGAAGCAAACCTGGAGGTGAGACCCAAAGAAAGCTGGAACCATGCTGAC
TTTGTACACTGTGAGGACACAGAGTCTGTTCCTGGAAAGCCCAGTGTCAACGCAGATGAGGAAGTCGGAG
GTCCCCAAATCTGCCGTGTATGTGGGGACAAGGCCACTGGCTATCACTTCAATGTCATGACATGTGAAGG
ATGCAAGGGCTTTTTCAGGAGGGCCATGAAACGCAACGCCCGGCTGAGGTGCCCCTTCCGGAAGGGCGCC
TGCGAGATCACCCGGAAGACCCGGCGACAGTGCCAGGCCTGCCGCCTGCGCAAGTGCCTGGAGAGCGGCA
TGAAGAAGGAGATGATCATGTCCGACGAGGCCGTGGAGGAGAGGCGGGCCTTGATCAAGCGGAAGAAAAG
TGAACGGACAGGGACTCAGCCACTGGGAGTGCAGGGGCTGACAGAGGAGCAGCGGATGATGATCAGGGAG
CTGATGGACGCTCAGATGAAAACCTTTGACACTACCTTCTCCCATTTCAAGAATTTCCGGCTGCCAGGGG
TGCTTAGCAGTGGCTGCGAGTTGCCAGAGTCTCTGCAGGCCCCATCGAGGGAAGAAGCTGCCAAGTGGAG
CCAGGTCCGGAAAGATCTGTGCTCTTTGAAGGTCTCTCTGCAGCTGCGGGGGGAGGATGGCAGTGTCTGG
AACTACAAACCCCCAGCCGACAGTGGCGGGAAAGAGATCTTCTCCCTGCTGCCCCACATGGCTGACATGT
CAACCTACATGTTCAAAGGCATCATCAGCTTTGCCAAAGTCATCTCCTACTTCAGGGACTTGCCCATCGA
GGACCAGATCTCCCTGCTGAAGGGGGCCGCTTTCGAGCTGTGTCAACTGAGATTCAACACAGTGTTCAAC
GCGGAGACTGGAACCTGGGAGTGTGGCCGGCTGTCCTACTGCTTGGAAGACACTGCAGGTGGCTTCCAGC
AACTTCTACTGGAGCCCATGCTGAAATTCCACTACATGCTGAAGAAGCTGCAGCTGCATGAGGAGGAGTA
TGTGCTGATGCAGGCCATCTCCCTCTTCTCCCCAGACCGCCCAGGTGTGCTGCAGCACCGCGTGGTGGAC
CAGCTGCAGGAGCAATTCGCCATTACTCTGAAGTCCTACATTGAATGCAATCGGCCCCAGCCTGCTCATA
GGTTCTTGTTCCTGAAGATCATGGCTATGCTCACCGAGCTCCGCAGCATCAATGCTCAGCACACCCAGCG
GCTGCTGCGCATCCAGGACATACACCCCTTTGCTACGCCCCTCATGCAGGAGTTGTTCGGCATCACAGGT
AGCTAGTAATGAACTAGTCCGTAACTTGAAAGTATTTCGATTTCTTGGCTTTATATATCTTGTGGAAAGG
ACGAGCAGTACATCTAAAGTATGCGGCCACGCGTTAAGTCGACAATCAACCTCTGGATTACAAAATTTGT
GAAAGATTGACTGGTATTCTTAACTATGTTGCTCCTTTTACGCTATGTGGATACGCTGCTTTAATGCCTT
TGTATCATGCTATTGCTTCCCGTATGGCTTTCATTTTCTCCTCCTTGTATAAATCCTGGTTGCTGTCTCT
TTATGAGGAGTTGTGGCCCGTTGTCAGGCAACGTGGCGTGGTGTGCACTGTGTTTGCTGACGCAACCCCC
ACTGGTTGGGGCATTGCCACCACCTGTCAGCTCCTTTCCGGGACTTTCGCTTTCCCCCTCCCTATTGCCA
CGGCGGAACTCATCGCCGCCTGCCTTGCCCGCTGCTGGACAGGGGCTCGGCTGTTGGGCACTGACAATTC
CGTGGTGTTGTCGGGGAAATCATCGTCCTTTCCTTGGCTGCTCGCCTGTGTTGCCACCTGGATTCTGCGC
GGGACGTCCTTCTGCTACGTCCCTTCGGCCCTCAATCCAGCGGACCTTCCTTCCCGCGGCCTGCTGCCGG
CTCTGCGGCCTCTTCCGCGTCTTCGCCTTCGCCCTCAGACGAGTCGGATCTCCCTTTGGGCCGCCTCCCC
GCGTCGACTTTAAGACCAATGACTTACAAGGCAGCTGTAGATCTTAGCCACTTTTTAAAAGAAAAGGGGG
GACTGGAAGGGCTAATTCACTCCCAACGAAGACAAGATCTGCTTTTTGCTTGTACTGGGTCTCTCTGGTT
AGACCAGATCTGAGCCTGGGAGCTCTCTGGCTAACTAGGGAACCCACTGCTTAAGCCTCAATAAAGCTTG
CCTTGAGTGCTTCAAGTAGTGTGTGCCCGTCTGTTGTGTGACTCTGGTAACTAGAGATCCCTCAGACCCT
TTTAGTCAGTGTGGAAAATCTCTAGCAGTACGTATAGTAGTTCATGTCATCTTATTATTCAGTATTTATA
ACTTGCAAAGAAATGAATATCAGAGAGTGAGAGGAACTTGTTTATTGCAGCTTATAATGGTTACAAATAA
AGCAATAGCATCACAAATTTCACAAATAAAGCATTTTTTTCACTGCATTCTAGTTGTGGTTTGTCCAAAC
TCATCAATGTATCTTATCATGTCTGGCTCTAGCTATCCCGCCCCTAACTCCGCCCATCCCGCCCCTAACT
CCGCCCAGTTCCGCCCATTCTCCGCCCCATGGCTGACTAATTTTTTTTATTTATGCAGAGGCCGAGGCCG
CCTCGGCCTCTGAGCTATTCCAGAAGTAGTGAGGAGGCTTTTTTGGAGGCCTAGGGACGTACCCAATTCG
CCCTATAGTGAGTCGTATTACGCGCGCTCACTGGCCGTCGTTTTACAACGTCGTGACTGGGAAAACCCTG
GCGTTACCCAACTTAATCGCCTTGCAGCACATCCCCCTTTCGCCAGCTGGCGTAATAGCGAAGAGGCCCG
CACCGATCGCCCTTCCCAACAGTTGCGCAGCCTGAATGGCGAATGGG
[124 nt withheld, positions 7118-7241]
C
[91 nt withheld, positions 7243-7333]
A
[49 nt withheld, positions 7335-7383]
CCTTTGACGTTGGAGTCCACGTTCTTT
[37 nt withheld, positions 7411-7447]
ACCCTATCTCGGTCTATTCTTTTGATTTATAAGGGATTTTGCCGATTTCGGCCTATTGGTTAAAAAATGA
GCTGATTTAACAAAAATTTAACGCGAATTTTAACAAAATATTAACGCTTACAATTTAGGTGGCACTTTTC
GGGGAAATGTGCGCGGAACCCCTATTTGTTTATTTTTCTAAATACATTCAAATATGTATCCGCTCATGAG
ACAATAACCCTGATAAATGCTTCAATAATATTGAAAAAGGAAGAGTATGAGTATTCAACATTTCCGTGTC
GCCCTTATTCCCTTTTTTGCGGCATTTTGCCTTCCTGTTTTTGCTCACCCAGAAACGCTGGTGAAAGTAA
AAGATGCTGAAGATCAGTTGGGTGCACGAGTGGGTTACATCGAACTGGATCTCAACAGCGGTAAGATCCT
TGAGAGTTTTCGCCCCGAAGAACGTTTTCCAATGATGAGCACTTTTAAAGTTCTGCTATGTGGCGCGGTA
TTATCCCGTATTGACGCCGGGCAAGAGCAACTCGGTCGCCGCATACACTATTCTCAGAATGACTTGGTTG
AGTACTCACCAGTCACAGAAAAGCATCTTACGGATGGCATGACAGTAAGAGAATTATGCAGTGCTGCCAT
AACCATGAGTGATAACACTGCGGCCAACTTACTTCTGACAACGATCGGAGGACCGAAGGAGCTAACCGCT
TTTTTGCACAACATGGGGGATCATGTAACTCGCCTTGATCGTTGGGAACCGGAGCTGAATGAAGCCATAC
CAAACGACGAGCGTGACACCACGATGCCTGTAGCAATGGCAACAACGTTGCGCAAACTATTAACTGGCGA
ACTACTTACTCTAGCTTCCCGGCAACAATTAATAGACTGGATGGAGGCGGATAAAGTTGCAGGACCACTT
CTGCGCTCGGCCCTTCCGGCTGGCTGGTTTATTGCTGATAAATCTGGAGCCGGTGAGCGTGGGTCTCGCG
GTATCATTGCAGCACTGGGGCCAGATGGTAAGCCCTCCCGTATCGTAGTTATCTACACGACGGGGAGTCA
GGCAACTATGGATGAACGAAATAGACAGATCGCTGAGATAGGTGCCTCACTGATTAAGCATTGGTAACTG
TCAGACCAAGTTTACTCATATATACTTTAGATTGATTTAAAACTTCATTTTTAATTTAAAAGGATCTAGG
TGAAGATCCTTTTTGATAATCTCATGACCAAAATCCCTTAACGTGAGTTTTCGTTCCACTGAGCGTCAGA
CCCCGTAGAAAAGATCAAAGGATCTTCTTGAGATCCTTTTTTTCTGCGCGTAATCTGCTGCTTGCAAACA
AAAAAACCACCGCTACCAGCGGTGGTTTGTTTGCCGGATCAAGAGCTACCAACTCTTTTTCCGAAGGTAA
CTGGCTTCAGCAGAGCGCAGATACCAAATACTGTTCTTCTAGTGTAGCCGTAGTTAGGCCACCACTTCAA
GAACTCTGTAGCACCGCCTACATACCTCGCTCTGCTAATCCTGTTACCAGTGGCTGCTGCCAGTGGCGAT
AAGTCGTGTCTTACCGGGTTGGACTCAAGACGATAGTTACCGGATAAGGCGCAGCGGTCGGGCTGAACGG
GGGGTTCGTGCACACAGCCCAGCTTGGAGCGAACGACCTACACCGAACTGAGATACCTACAGCGTGAGCT
ATGAGAAAGCGCCACGCTTCCCGAAGGGAGAAAGGCGGACAGGTATCCGGTAAGCGGCAGGGTCGGAACA
GGAGAGCGCACGAGGGAGCTTCCAGGGGGAAACGCCTGGTATCTTTATAGTCCTGTCGGGTTTCGCCACC
TCTGACTTGAGCGTCGATTTTTGTGATGCTCGTCAGGGGGGCGGAGCCTATGGAAAAACGCCAGCAACGC
GGCCTTTTTACGGTTCCTGGCCTTTTGCTGGCCTTTTGCTCACATGTTCTTTCCTGCGTTATCCCCTGAT
TCTGTGGATAACCGTATTACCGCCTTTGAGTGAGCTGATACCGCTCGCCGCAGCCGAACGACCGAGCGCA
GCGAGTCAGTGAGCGAGGAAGCGGAAGAGCGCCCAATACGCAAACCGCCTCTCCCCGCGCGTTGGCCGAT
TCATTAATGCAGCTGGCACGACAGGTTTCCCGACTGGAAAGCGGGCAGTGAGCGCAACGCAATTAATGTG
AGTTAGCTCACTCATTAGGCACCCCAGGCTTTACACTTTATGCTTCCGGCTCGTATGTTGTGTGGAATTG
TGAGCGGATAACAATTTCACACAGGAAACAGCTATGACCATGATTACGCCAAGCGCGCAATTAACCCTCA
CTAAAGGGAACAAAAGCTGGAGCTGCAAGC
Features (pLannotate 1.2.2; 31 found; start..end, strand, type, name):
      5..231     +  promoter       RSV promoter: Rous sarcoma virus enhancer/promoter
    232..412     +  LTR            5' LTR (truncated): truncated 5' long terminal repeat (LTR) from HIV-1
    459..584     +  misc_feature   HIV-1 Ψ: packaging signal of human immunodeficiency virus type 1
    568..931     +  CDS            HIV-1 gag (fragment): gag protein from human immunodeficiency virus 1; gag
   1077..1310    +  misc_feature   RRE: The Rev response element (RRE) of HIV-1 allows for Rev-dependent mRNA export from the nucleus to the cytoplasm.
   1687..1713    +  CDS            Rev (fragment): human immunodeficiency virus 1 (HIV-1) Rev protein; rev; enhances nuclear export of unspliced and incompletely spliced viral mRNAs
   1720..1743    +  promoter       SV40 promoter (fragment): SV40 early promoter
   1744..1815    +  promoter       SV40 promoter (fragment): SV40 enhancer and early promoter
   1839..1974    +  rep_origin     SV40 ori: SV40 origin of replication
   2020..2616    +  CDS            PuroR (fragment): puromycin N-acetyltransferase; pac from Streptomyces; confers resistance to puromycin
   2665..2782    +  misc_feature   cPPT/CTS: central polypurine tract and central termination sequence of HIV-1
   2847..2913    +  CDS            small t antigen (fragment): SV40 (simian virus 40) small t antigen
   2920..4098    +  promoter       EF-1α promoter: strong constitutive promoter for human elongation factor EF-1α
   4232..5533    +  CDS            NR1I2: NR1I2_HUMAN - Also known as PXR. Experimental evidence at protein level: Swiss-Prot protein existence level 1. Nuclear receptor that binds and is activated by variety of endogenous and xenobiotic compounds. Transcription factor that activates the transcription of multiple genes involved in the metabolism and secretion of potentially harmful xenobiotics, drugs and endogenous compounds. Activated by the antibiotic rifampicin and various plant metabolites, such as hyperforin, guggulipid, colupulone, and isoflavones. Response to specific ligands is species-specific. Activated by naturally occurrin
   5549..5602    +  promoter       U6 promoter (fragment): RNA polymerase III promoter for human U6 snRNA
   5644..6232    +  misc_feature   WPRE: woodchuck hepatitis virus posttranscriptional regulatory element
   6283..6302    +  misc_feature   cPPT/CTS (fragment): central polypurine tract and central termination sequence of HIV-1
   6304..6537    +  LTR            3' LTR (ΔU3): self-inactivating 3' long terminal repeat (LTR) from HIV-1
   6615..6736    +  polyA_signal   SV40 poly(A) signal: SV40 polyadenylation signal
   6776..6911    +  rep_origin     SV40 ori: SV40 origin of replication
   6932..6950    -  promoter       T7 promoter: promoter for bacteriophage T7 RNA polymerase
   6958..7113    +  CDS            lacZα (fragment): LacZα fragment of β-galactosidase; lacZ fragment
   7118..7546    +  rep_origin     f1 ori (sequence partly withheld): f1 bacteriophage origin of replication; arrow indicates direction of (+) strand synthesis
   7599..7703    +  promoter       AmpR promoter: bla
   7704..8564    +  CDS            AmpR: β-lactamase; bla; confers resistance to ampicillin, carbenicillin, and related antibiotics
   8735..9323    +  rep_origin     ori: high-copy-number ColE1/pMB1/pBR322/pUC origin of replication
   9506..9598    +  CDS            lacI (fragment): lac repressor; lacI; The lac repressor binds to the lac operator to inhibit transcription in E. coli. This inhibition can be relieved by adding lactose or isopropyl-β-D-thiogalactopyranoside (IPTG).
   9611..9632    +  protein_bind   CAP binding site: CAP binding activates transcription in the presence of cAMP. E. coli catabolite activator protein
   9647..9677    +  promoter       lac promoter: promoter for the E. coli lac operon
   9685..9701    +  protein_bind   lac operator: The lac repressor binds to the lac operator to inhibit transcription in E. coli. This inhibition can be relieved by adding lactose or isopropyl-β-D-thiogalactopyranoside (IPTG). lac repressor encoded by lacI
   9746..9764    +  promoter       T3 promoter: promoter for bacteriophage T3 RNA polymerase
