[The description below was written by a language model from this plasmid's Addgene catalogue record and pLannotate feature annotations shown in this document.]
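Description:
TFORF0629 is a lentiviral mammalian expression plasmid built on the pLX_TRC317 backbone from the Broad Institute Genetic Perturbation Platform, carrying the human nuclear receptor NR1I2 (also known as PXR or SXR) as a synthesized open reading frame. It belongs to a barcoded transcription factor ORF collection in which each clone carries a unique 24-bp barcode, so that the factor present in a given cell can be identified in pooled overexpression screens such as directed-differentiation screens. The barcode is not annotated as a separate feature in the table. In bacteria the plasmid is maintained through a high-copy ColE1/pUC-type origin with ampicillin resistance. An f1 origin and remnants of a lac/lacZα cloning region with T7 and T3 promoters are also present. The depositor notes a risk of recombination, which is common for LTR-containing plasmids.

The viral portion has a third-generation, self-inactivating layout. An RSV promoter drives a truncated HIV-1 5' LTR, followed by the Ψ packaging signal with a gag fragment, the RRE for Rev-dependent export of the genomic RNA, and a cPPT/CTS element. The ΔU3 3' LTR is followed by an SV40 polyadenylation signal. Two expression units lie between the LTRs. The first is an SV40 early promoter/origin driving puromycin N-acetyltransferase for selection of transduced cells. The second is the strong constitutive EF-1α promoter driving the NR1I2 coding sequence, with a WPRE downstream to enhance transcript stability and expression. A short U6 promoter fragment annotated between the ORF and the WPRE appears to be a residual sequence match, not a functional Pol III unit. The sequenced record of about 9.8 kb agrees with the stated backbone and insert sizes.
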