Addgene plasmid #142667: TFORF0629
Purpose: Lentiviral vector for overexpressing transcription factor ORFs with unique 24-bp barcodes. Barcodes facilitate identification of transcription factors in pooled screens.
Depositing lab: Feng Zhang. Depositing organization: Broad Institute. Publication: A transcription factor atlas of directed differentiation. Joung J, Ma S, Tay T, Geiger-Schuller KR, Kirchgatterer PC, Verdine VK, Guo B, Arias-Garcia MA, Allen WE, Singh A, Kuksenko O, Abudayyeh OO, Gootenberg JS, Fu Z, Macrae RK, Buenrostro JD, Regev A, Zhang F. Cell. 2023 Jan 5;186(1):209-229.e26. doi: 10.1016/j.cell.2022.11.026. PubMed 36608654.
Backbone
  Vector backbone: pLX_TRC317
  Backbone manufacturer: Broad Institute Genetic Perturbation Platform
  Backbone size w/o insert (bp): 8264
  Vector type: Mammalian Expression, Lentiviral
  Selectable markers: Puromycin
Growth in bacteria
  Bacterial resistance: Ampicillin, 100 μg/mL
  Growth temperature: 37°C
  Growth strain: NEB Stable
  Copy number: High Copy
Gene/Insert
  Gene/Insert name: NR1I2
  Species: H. sapiens (human)
  Insert size (bp): 1523
  Entrez Gene: NR1I2 (a.k.a. BXR, ONR1, PAR, PAR1, PAR2, PARq, PRR, PXR, SAR, SXR)
  Promoter: EF1a
  Cloning method: Unknown
  Sequencing primers: 5′ GGGTGGAGACTGAAGTTAGGCCAG; 3′ CACATAGCGTAAAAGGAGCAACATAG
Terms and licenses: Academic/Nonprofit Terms; Industry Terms: Not Available to Industry
Depositor comments: NM_022002,ENST00000337940 . The transcription factor ORF portion of this plasmid was synthesized by Genewiz. Please test multiple small colonies in case of plasmid recombination. To make this collection available in a timely manner, a portion of this collection was not fully sequenced by Addgene. If an Addgene verified full plasmid sequence is not available, please contact us prior to placing an order to request the full sequence.
How to cite: TFORF0629 was a gift from Feng Zhang (Addgene plasmid # 142667 ; http://n2t.net/addgene:142667 ; RRID:Addgene_142667)
