>Addgene plasmid #142667 | TFORF0629 | depositor partial sequence | sequence record 280139 | Insert
ACCGCCACCATGACAGTCACCAGGACTCACCACTTCAAGGAGGGGTCCCTCAGAGCACCTGCCATACCCC
TGCACAGTGCTGCGGCTGAGTTGGCTTCAAACCATCCAAGAGGCCCAGAAGCAAACCTGGAGGTGAGACC
CAAAGAAAGCTGGAACCATGCTGACTTTGTACACTGTGAGGACACAGAGTCTGTTCCTGGAAAGCCCAGT
GTCAACGCAGATGAGGAAGTCGGAGGTCCCCAAATCTGCCGTGTATGTGGGGACAAGGCCACTGGCTATC
ACTTCAATGTCATGACATGTGAAGGATGCAAGGGCTTTTTCAGGAGGGCCATGAAACGCAACGCCCGGCT
GAGGTGCCCCTTCCGGAAGGGCGCCTGCGAGATCACCCGGAAGACCCGGCGACAGTGCCAGGCCTGCCGC
CTGCGCAAGTGCCTGGAGAGCGGCATGAAGAAGGAGATGATCATGTCCGACGAGGCCGTGGAGGAGAGGC
GGGCCTTGATCAAGCGGAAGAAAAGTGAACGGACAGGGACTCAGCCACTGGGAGTGCAGGGGCTGACAGA
GGAGCAGCGGATGATGATCAGGGAGCTGATGGACGCTCAGATGAAAACCTTTGACACTACCTTCTCCCAT
TTCAAGAATTTCCGGCTGCCAGGGGTGCTTAGCAGTGGCTGCGAGTTGCCAGAGTCTCTGCAGGCCCCAT
CGAGGGAAGAAGCTGCCAAGTGGAGCCAGGTCCGGAAAGATCTGTGCTCTTTGAAGGTCTCTCTGCAGCT
GCGGGGGGAGGATGGCAGTGTCTGGAACTACAAACCCCCAGCCGACAGTGGCGGGAAAGAGATCTTCTCC
CTGCTGCCCCACATGGCTGACATGTCAACCTACATGTTCAAAGGCATCATCAGCTTTGCCAAAGTCATCT
CCTACTTCAGGGACTTGCCCATCGAGGACCAGATCTCCCTGCTGAAGGGGGCCGCTTTCGAGCTGTGTCA
ACTGAGATTCAACACAGTGTTCAACGCGGAGACTGGAACCTGGGAGTGTGGCCGGCTGTCCTACTGCTTG
GAAGACACTGCAGGTGGCTTCCAGCAACTTCTACTGGAGCCCATGCTGAAATTCCACTACATGCTGAAGA
AGCTGCAGCTGCATGAGGAGGAGTATGTGCTGATGCAGGCCATCTCCCTCTTCTCCCCAGACCGCCCAGG
TGTGCTGCAGCACCGCGTGGTGGACCAGCTGCAGGAGCAATTCGCCATTACTCTGAAGTCCTACATTGAA
TGCAATCGGCCCCAGCCTGCTCATAGGTTCTTGTTCCTGAAGATCATGGCTATGCTCACCGAGCTCCGCA
GCATCAATGCTCAGCACACCCAGCGGCTGCTGCGCATCCAGGACATACACCCCTTTGCTACGCCCCTCAT
GCAGGAGTTGTTCGGCATCACAGGTAGCTAGTAATGAACTAGTCCGTAACTTGAAAGTATTTCGATTTCT
TGGCTTTATATATCTTGTGGAAAGGACGAGCAGTACATCTAAAGTATGCGGCC
