>Addgene plasmid #142667 | TFORF0629 | depositor partial sequence | sequence record 280140 | Barcode
GCAGTACATCTAAAGTATGCGGCC
